Addgene plasmid #11704: V26 pLPS-3'Flag - Acceptor
Purpose: (Empty Backbone)
Depositing lab: Tony Pawson. Depositing organization: Sinai Health System. Publication: Modification of the Creator recombination system for proteomics applications--improved expression by addition of splice sites. Colwill K, Wells CD, Elder K, Goudreault M, Hersi K, Kulkarni S, Hardy WR, Pawson T, Morin GB. BMC Biotechnol. 2006 Mar 6;6:13. doi: 10.1186/1472-6750-6-13. PubMed 16519801.
Backbone
  Vector backbone: NA
  Backbone size (bp): 4192
  Modifications to backbone: Splice for 3' Tags
  Vector type: Mammalian Expression, Cre/Lox ; Acceptor vector
Growth in bacteria
  Bacterial resistance: Kanamycin, 50 μg/mL
  Growth temperature: 37°C
  Growth strain: DH5alpha
  Copy number: High Copy
Gene/Insert
  Gene/Insert name: None
  Tag / fusion protein: FLAG (C terminal on backbone)
  Cloning method: Restriction Enzyme
  Sequencing primers: 5′ CMV-F
Terms and licenses: Academic/Nonprofit Terms; Industry Terms
Depositor comments: Acceptor vector for the Creator Splice system.
How to cite: V26 pLPS-3'Flag - Acceptor was a gift from Tony Pawson (Addgene plasmid # 11704 ; http://n2t.net/addgene:11704 ; RRID:Addgene_11704)
