[The description below was written by a language model from this plasmid's Addgene catalogue record and pLannotate feature annotations shown in this document.]
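Description:
V26 pLPS-3'Flag - Acceptor is an empty 4,192 bp mammalian expression acceptor vector for the Creator Splice system, a modified version of the Creator Cre/lox cloning platform in which splice sites were added to improve expression of tagged proteins for proteomics work. It carries no insert. Open reading frames are instead transferred into it from a compatible donor plasmid by Cre-mediated recombination at its single loxP site. The record does not name a parental backbone and notes only the modification "Splice for 3' Tags".

The expression cassette consists of the human CMV immediate early enhancer and promoter followed directly by loxP, so a recombined gene is placed under CMV control. Downstream of loxP lie a reverse-oriented fragment of a bacterial bla (AmpR) promoter, a short multiple cloning site remnant, a FLAG epitope coding segment, a small SV40 large T antigen-derived fragment and the SV40 polyadenylation signal. The FLAG tag is listed as C-terminal on the backbone. According to the system's description, splicing is what joins the incoming coding sequence to this 3' tag, although the splice sites themselves are not annotated in the feature table.

A dual-purpose NeoR/KanR cassette is driven by a bacterial bla promoter and by the SV40 enhancer/early promoter, and it ends in an HSV TK polyadenylation signal. This cassette provides kanamycin selection in E. coli and could support G418 selection in mammalian cells. A high-copy ColE1/pUC-type origin supports bacterial propagation, and an f1 origin is also present. Short ble and bGH poly(A) fragments appear to be vestigial annotations. The vector is suited to generating C-terminally FLAG-tagged proteins for expression in mammalian cells.
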