Features (pLannotate 1.2.2; 16 found; start..end, strand, type, name):
     61..364     +  enhancer       CMV enhancer: human cytomegalovirus immediate early enhancer
    365..568     +  promoter       CMV promoter: human cytomegalovirus (CMV) immediate early promoter
    597..630     +  protein_bind   loxP: Cre-mediated recombination occurs in the 8-bp core sequence (GCATACAT). Cre recombinase
    636..727     -  promoter       AmpR promoter (fragment): bla
    759..783     +  misc_feature   MCS (fragment): multiple cloning site
    846..866     +  CDS            FLAG (fragment): FLAG® epitope tag, followed by an enterokinase cleavage site
    874..957     +  CDS            large T antigen (fragment): large T antigen from SV40 (simian virus 40)
    980..1101    +  polyA_signal   SV40 poly(A) signal: SV40 polyadenylation signal
   1135..1563    -  rep_origin     f1 ori (sequence partly withheld): f1 bacteriophage origin of replication; arrow indicates direction of (+) strand synthesis
   1590..1694    +  promoter       AmpR promoter: bla
   1696..2053    +  promoter       SV40 promoter: SV40 enhancer and early promoter
   2088..2882    +  CDS            NeoR/KanR: aminoglycoside phosphotransferase from Tn5; aph(3')-II (or nptII); confers resistance to neomycin, kanamycin, and G418 (Geneticin®)
   2903..3055    +  CDS            ble (fragment): BLE_KLEPN - Experimental evidence at protein level: Swiss-Prot protein existence level 1. Binding protein with a strong affinity to the bleomycin family of antibiotics. Binds to CL990; an antimitotic-antibiotic compound. From Klebsiella pneumoniae.
   3114..3161    +  polyA_signal   HSV TK poly(A) signal: herpes simplex virus thymidine kinase polyadenylation signal (Cole and Stacy, 1985)
   3252..3268    -  polyA_signal   bGH poly(A) signal (fragment): bovine growth hormone polyadenylation signal
   3490..4078    +  rep_origin     ori: high-copy-number ColE1/pMB1/pBR322/pUC origin of replication
>Addgene plasmid #11704 | V26 pLPS-3'Flag - Acceptor | depositor full sequence | sequence record 7036 | Author sequence
TAGTTATTAATAGTAATCAATTACGGGGTCATTAGTTCATAGCCCATATATGGAGTTCCGCGTTACATAA
CTTACGGTAAATGGCCCGCCTGGCTGACCGCCCAACGACCCCCGCCCATTGACGTCAATAATGACGTATG
TTCCCATAGTAACGCCAATAGGGACTTTCCATTGACGTCAATGGGTGGAGTATTTACGGTAAACTGCCCA
CTTGGCAGTACATCAAGTGTATCATATGCCAAGTACGCCCCCTATTGACGTCAATGACGGTAAATGGCCC
GCCTGGCATTATGCCCAGTACATGACCTTATGGGACTTTCCTACTTGGCAGTACATCTACGTATTAGTCA
TCGCTATTACCATGGTGATGCGGTTTTGGCAGTACATCAATGGGCGTGGATAGCGGTTTGACTCACGGGG
ATTTCCAAGTCTCCACCCCATTGACGTCAATGGGAGTTTGTTTTGGCACCAAAATCAACGGGACTTTCCA
AAATGTCGTAACAACTCCGCCCCATTGACGCAAATGGGCGGTAGGCGTGTACGGTGGGAGGTCTATATAA
GCAGAGCTGGTTTAGTGAACCGTCAGATCCGCTAGCATAACTTCGTATAGCATACATTATACGAAGTTAT
AGATCCAATATTATTGAAGCATTTATCAGGGTTATTGTCTCATGAGCGGATACATATTTGAATGTATTTA
GAAAAATAAACAAATAGGGGTTCCGCGCACATTTCCCCGAAAAGTGCCACCTGACGTGGATCTCGAGCTC
AAGCTTCGAATTCAGGGTTTCCTTGACAATATCATACTTATCCTGTCCCTTTTTTTTCCACAGCTACCGG
TGGACTACAAGGACGACGACGACAAGTAATCTAGATCATAATCAGCCATACCACATTTGTAGAGGTTTTA
CTTGCTTTAAAAAACCTCCCACACCTCCCCCTGAACCTGAAACATAAAATGAATGCAATTGTTGTTGTTA
ACTTGTTTATTGCAGCTTATAATGGTTACAAATAAAGCAATAGCATCACAAATTTCACAAATAAAGCATT
TTTTTCACTGCATTCTAGTTGTGGTTTGTCCAAACTCATCAATGTATCTTAAGGCGTAAATTGTAAGCGT
TAATATTTTGTTAAAATTCGCGTTAAATTTTTGTTAAATCAGCTCATTTTTTAACCAATAGGCCGAAATC
GGCAAAATCCCTTATAAATCAAAAGAATAGACCGAGATAGGGT
[37 nt withheld, positions 1234-1270]
AAAGAACGTGGACTCCAACGTCAAAGG
[49 nt withheld, positions 1298-1346]
T
[91 nt withheld, positions 1348-1438]
G
[124 nt withheld, positions 1440-1563]
CAGGTGGCACTTTTCGGGGAAATGTGCGCGGAACCCCTATTTGTTTATTTTTCTAAATACATTCAAATAT
GTATCCGCTCATGAGACAATAACCCTGATAAATGCTTCAATAATATTGAAAAAGGAAGAGTCCTGAGGCG
GAAAGAACCAGCTGTGGAATGTGTGTCAGTTAGGGTGTGGAAAGTCCCCAGGCTCCCCAGCAGGCAGAAG
TATGCAAAGCATGCATCTCAATTAGTCAGCAACCAGGTGTGGAAAGTCCCCAGGCTCCCCAGCAGGCAGA
AGTATGCAAAGCATGCATCTCAATTAGTCAGCAACCATAGTCCCGCCCCTAACTCCGCCCATCCCGCCCC
TAACTCCGCCCAGTTCCGCCCATTCTCCGCCCCATGGCTGACTAATTTTTTTTATTTATGCAGAGGCCGA
GGCCGCCTCGGCCTCTGAGCTATTCCAGAAGTAGTGAGGAGGCTTTTTTGGAGGCCTAGGCTTTTGCAAA
GATCGATCAAGAGACAGGATGAGGATCGTTTCGCATGATTGAACAAGATGGATTGCACGCAGGTTCTCCG
GCCGCTTGGGTGGAGAGGCTATTCGGCTATGACTGGGCACAACAGACAATCGGCTGCTCTGATGCCGCCG
TGTTCCGGCTGTCAGCGCAGGGGCGCCCGGTTCTTTTTGTCAAGACCGACCTGTCCGGTGCCCTGAATGA
ACTGCAAGACGAGGCAGCGCGGCTATCGTGGCTGGCCACGACGGGCGTTCCTTGCGCAGCTGTGCTCGAC
GTTGTCACTGAAGCGGGAAGGGACTGGCTGCTATTGGGCGAAGTGCCGGGGCAGGATCTCCTGTCATCTC
ACCTTGCTCCTGCCGAGAAAGTATCCATCATGGCTGATGCAATGCGGCGGCTGCATACGCTTGATCCGGC
TACCTGCCCATTCGACCACCAAGCGAAACATCGCATCGAGCGAGCACGTACTCGGATGGAAGCCGGTCTT
GTCGATCAGGATGATCTGGACGAAGAGCATCAGGGGCTCGCGCCAGCCGAACTGTTCGCCAGGCTCAAGG
CGAGCATGCCCGACGGCGAGGATCTCGTCGTGACCCATGGCGATGCCTGCTTGCCGAATATCATGGTGGA
AAATGGCCGCTTTTCTGGATTCATCGACTGTGGCCGGCTGGGTGTGGCGGACCGCTATCAGGACATAGCG
TTGGCTACCCGTGATATTGCTGAAGAGCTTGGCGGCGAATGGGCTGACCGCTTCCTCGTGCTTTACGGTA
TCGCCGCTCCCGATTCGCAGCGCATCGCCTTCTATCGCCTTCTTGACGAGTTCTTCTGAGCGGGACTCTG
GGGTTCGAAATGACCGACCAAGCGACGCCCAACCTGCCATCACGAGATTTCGATTCCACCGCCGCCTTCT
ATGAAAGGTTGGGCTTCGGAATCGTTTTCCGGGACGCCGGCTGGATGATCCTCCAGCGCGGGGATCTCAT
GCTGGAGTTCTTCGCCCACCCTAGGGGGAGGCTAACTGAAACACGGAAGGAGACAATACCGGAAGGAACC
CGCGCTATGACGGCAATAAAAAGACAGAATAAAACGCACGGTGTTGGGTCGTTTGTTCATAAACGCGGGG
TTCGGTCCCAGGGCTGGCACTCTGTCGATACCCCACCGAGACCCCATTGGGGCCAATACGCCCGCGTTTC
TTCCTTTTCCCCACCCCACCCCCCAAGTTCGGGTGAAGGCCCAGGGCTCGCAGCCAACGTCGGGGCGGCA
GGCCCTGCCATAGCCTCAGGTTACTCATATATACTTTAGATTGATTTAAAACTTCATTTTTAATTTAAAA
GGATCTAGGTGAAGATCCTTTTTGATAATCTCATGACCAAAATCCCTTAACGTGAGTTTTCGTTCCACTG
AGCGTCAGACCCCGTAGAAAAGATCAAAGGATCTTCTTGAGATCCTTTTTTTCTGCGCGTAATCTGCTGC
TTGCAAACAAAAAAACCACCGCTACCAGCGGTGGTTTGTTTGCCGGATCAAGAGCTACCAACTCTTTTTC
CGAAGGTAACTGGCTTCAGCAGAGCGCAGATACCAAATACTGTCCTTCTAGTGTAGCCGTAGTTAGGCCA
CCACTTCAAGAACTCTGTAGCACCGCCTACATACCTCGCTCTGCTAATCCTGTTACCAGTGGCTGCTGCC
AGTGGCGATAAGTCGTGTCTTACCGGGTTGGACTCAAGACGATAGTTACCGGATAAGGCGCAGCGGTCGG
GCTGAACGGGGGGTTCGTGCACACAGCCCAGCTTGGAGCGAACGACCTACACCGAACTGAGATACCTACA
GCGTGAGCTATGAGAAAGCGCCACGCTTCCCGAAGGGAGAAAGGCGGACAGGTATCCGGTAAGCGGCAGG
GTCGGAACAGGAGAGCGCACGAGGGAGCTTCCAGGGGGAAACGCCTGGTATCTTTATAGTCCTGTCGGGT
TTCGCCACCTCTGACTTGAGCGTCGATTTTTGTGATGCTCGTCAGGGGGGCGGAGCCTATGGAAAAACGC
CAGCAACGCGGCCTTTTTACGGTTCCTGGCCTTTTGCTGGCCTTTTGCTCACATGTTCTTTCCTGCGTTA
TCCCCTGATTCTGTGGATAACCGTATTACCGCCATGCAT
